>Addgene plasmid #194820 | MAC-C Sars-CoV-2 NSP6_S107-109del | addgene full sequence | sequence record 384054 | Addgene NGS Result
CTCGCTGCGCTCGGTCGTTCGGCTGCGGCGAGCGGTATCAGCTCACTCAAAGGCGGTAATACGGTTATCC
ACAGAATCAGGGGATAACGCAGGAAAGAACATGTGAGCAAAAGGCCAGCAAAAGGCCAGGAACCGTAAAA
AGGCCGCGTTGCTGGCGTTTTTCCATAGGCTCCGCCCCCCTGACGAGCATCACAAAAATCGACGCTCAAG
TCAGAGGTGGCGAAACCCGACAGGACTATAAAGATACCAGGCGTTTCCCCCTGGAAGCTCCCTCGTGCGC
TCTCCTGTTCCGACCCTGCCGCTTACCGGATACCTGTCCGCCTTTCTCCCTTCGGGAAGCGTGGCGCTTT
CTCATAGCTCACGCTGTAGGTATCTCAGTTCGGTGTAGGTCGTTCGCTCCAAGCTGGGCTGTGTGCACGA
ACCCCCCGTTCAGCCCGACCGCTGCGCCTTATCCGGTAACTATCGTCTTGAGTCCAACCCGGTAAGACAC
GACTTATCGCCACTGGCAGCAGCCACTGGTAACAGGATTAGCAGAGCGAGGTATGTAGGCGGTGCTACAG
AGTTCTTGAAGTGGTGGCCTAACTACGGCTACACTAGAAGAACAGTATTTGGTATCTGCGCTCTGCTGAA
GCCAGTTACCTTCGGAAAAAGAGTTGGTAGCTCTTGATCCGGCAAACAAACCACCGCTGGTAGCGGTGGT
TTTTTTGTTTGCAAGCAGCAGATTACGCGCAGAAAAAAAGGATCTCAAGAAGATCCTTTGATCTTTTCTA
CGGGGTCTGACGCTCAGTGGAACGAAAACTCACGTTAAGGGATTTTGGTCATGAGATTATCAAAAAGGAT
CTTCACCTAGATCCTTTTAAATTAAAAATGAAGTTTTAAATCAATCTAAAGTATATATGAGTAAACTTGG
TCTGACAGTTACCAATGCTTAATCAGTGAGGCACCTATCTCAGCGATCTGTCTATTTCGTTCATCCATAG
TTGCCTGACTCCCCGTCGTGTAGATAACTACGATACGGGAGGGCTTACCATCTGGCCCCAGTGCTGCAAT
GATACCGCGAGACCCACGCTCACCGGCTCCAGATTTATCAGCAATAAACCAGCCAGCCGGAAGGGCCGAG
CGCAGAAGTGGTCCTGCAACTTTATCCGCCTCCATCCAGTCTATTAATTGTTGCCGGGAAGCTAGAGTAA
GTAGTTCGCCAGTTAATAGTTTGCGCAACGTTGTTGCCATTGCTACAGGCATCGTGGTGTCACGCTCGTC
GTTTGGTATGGCTTCATTCAGCTCCGGTTCCCAACGATCAAGGCGAGTTACATGATCCCCCATGTTGTGC
AAAAAAGCGGTTAGCTCCTTCGGTCCTCCGATCGTTGTCAGAAGTAAGTTGGCCGCAGTGTTATCACTCA
TGGTTATGGCAGCACTGCATAATTCTCTTACTGTCATGCCATCCGTAAGATGCTTTTCTGTGACTGGTGA
GTACTCAACCAAGTCATTCTGAGAATAGTGTATGCGGCGACCGAGTTGCTCTTGCCCGGCGTCAATACGG
GATAATACCGCGCCACATAGCAGAACTTTAAAAGTGCTCATCATTGGAAAACGTTCTTCGGGGCGAAAAC
TCTCAAGGATCTTACCGCTGTTGAGATCCAGTTCGATGTAACCCACTCGTGCACCCAACTGATCTTCAGC
ATCTTTTACTTTCACCAGCGTTTCTGGGTGAGCAAAAACAGGAAGGCAAAATGCCGCAAAAAAGGGAATA
AGGGCGACACGGAAATGTTGAATACTCATACTCTTCCTTTTTCAATATTATTGAAGCATTTATCAGGGTT
ATTGTCTCATGAGCGGATACATATTTGAATGTATTTAGAAAAATAAACAAATAGGGGTTCCGCGCACATT
TCCCCGAAAAGTGCCACCTGACGTCGACGGATCGGGAGATCTCCCGATCCCCTATGGTGCACTCTCAGTA
CAATCTGCTCTGATGCCGCATAGTTAAGCCAGTATCTGCTCCCTGCTTGTGTGTTGGAGGTCGCTGAGTA
GTGCGCGAGCAAAATTTAAGCTACAACAAGGCAAGGCTTGACCGACAATTGCATGAAGAATCTGCTTAGG
GTTAGGCGTTTTGCGCTGCTTCGCGATGTACGGGCCAGATATACGCGTTGACATTGATTATTGACTAGTT
ATTAATAGTAATCAATTACGGGGTCATTAGTTCATAGCCCATATATGGAGTTCCGCGTTACATAACTTAC
GGTAAATGGCCCGCCTGGCTGACCGCCCAACGACCCCCGCCCATTGACGTCAATAATGACGTATGTTCCC
ATAGTAACGCCAATAGGGACTTTCCATTGACGTCAATGGGTGGAGTATTTACGGTAAACTGCCCACTTGG
CAGTACATCAAGTGTATCATATGCCAAGTACGCCCCCTATTGACGTCAATGACGGTAAATGGCCCGCCTG
GCATTATGCCCAGTACATGACCTTATGGGACTTTCCTACTTGGCAGTACATCTACGTATTAGTCATCGCT
ATTACCATGGTGATGCGGTTTTGGCAGTACATCAATGGGCGTGGATAGCGGTTTGACTCACGGGGATTTC
CAAGTCTCCACCCCATTGACGTCAATGGGAGTTTGTTTTGGCACCAAAATCAACGGGACTTTCCAAAATG
TCGTAACAACTCCGCCCCATTGACGCAAATGGGCGGTAGGCGTGTACGGTGGGAGGTCTATATAAGCAGA
GCTCTCCCTATCAGTGATAGAGATCTCCCTATCAGTGATAGAGATCGTCGACGAGCTCGTTTAGTGAACC
GTCAGATCGCCTGGAGACGCCATCCACGCTGTTTTGACCTCCATAGAAGACACCGGGACCGATCCAGCCT
CCGGACTCTAGCGTTTAAACTTAAGCTTGGTACCGAGCTCGGATCCACTAGTCCAGTGTGGTGGAATTCT
GCAGATATCAACAAGTTTGTACAAAAAAGTTGGCATGAGCGCCGTGAAGAGAACCATCAAGGGAACCCAC
CACTGGCTGCTGCTGACCATCCTGACCTCCCTGCTGGTGCTGGTGCAGTCTACCCAGTGGAGCCTGTTCT
TCTTCCTGTACGAGAACGCCTTCCTGCCCTTCGCTATGGGTATCATCGCCATGTCCGCCTTCGCTATGAT
GTTCGTGAAGCACAAGCACGCTTTCCTGTGCCTGTTCCTGCTGCCATCCCTGGCCACCGTGGCTTACTTC
AACATGGTGTACATGCCCGCCTCTTGGGTCATGCGCATCATGACCTGGCTGGACATGGTGGACACCAGCC
TGAAGCTGAAGGACTGCGTGATGTACGCCTCTGCTGTGGTGCTGCTGATCCTGATGACCGCTAGAACCGT
GTACGATGATGGTGCTAGAAGGGTGTGGACCCTGATGAACGTGCTGACCCTGGTGTACAAGGTGTACTAC
GGCAACGCCCTGGACCAGGCTATCAGCATGTGGGCTCTGATCATCTCTGTGACCAGCAACTACTCCGGAG
TGGTGACCACCGTGATGTTCCTGGCCAGAGGTATCGTGTTCATGTGCGTGGAGTACTGCCCTATCTTCTT
CATCACCGGCAACACCCTGCAGTGCATCATGCTGGTGTACTGCTTCCTGGGTTACTTCTGCACCTGCTAT
TTCGGCCTGTTCTGCCTGCTGAACAGATACTTCCGTCTGACCCTGGGCGTGTACGACTACCTGGTGTCCA
CCCAGGAATTCCGTTACATGAACTCTCAGGGACTGCTGCCCCCTAAGAACAGCATCGACGCTTTCAAGCT
GAACATCAAGCTGCTGGGAGTGGGCGGAAAGCCATGCATCAAGGTGGCCACCGTGCAGTACCCAACTTTC
TTGTACAAAGTGGTTGATATCAAGGCCGCCGACATCACCAGCCTGTACAAGAAAGTGGGGTGGAGCCATC
CCCAGTTCGAGAAGGGCGGAGGATCTGGCGGCGGAAGCGGCGGAGGAAGCTGGTCCCACCCTCAGTTTGA
GAAAGGCACCGAGCTGGGCAGCACCATGGCCAGCTACCCCTACGACGTGCCCGACTACGCCAAGGACAAC
ACCGTGCCCCTGAAGCTGATCGCCCTGCTGGCCAACGGCGAGTTCCACTCTGGCGAGCAGCTGGGCGAGA
CACTGGGCATGAGCAGAGCCGCCATCAACAAGCACATCCAGACCCTGCGGGACTGGGGCGTGGACGTGTT
CACAGTGCCCGGCAAGGGCTACAGCCTGCCCGAGCCCATCCAGCTGCTGAACGCCAAGCAGATCCTGGGC
CAGCTGGATGGCGGATCTGTGGCCGTGCTGCCCGTGATCGACAGCACCAACCAGTATCTGCTCGACCGGA
TCGGCGAGCTGAAGTCCGGCGACGCCTGTATCGCCGAGTACCAGCAGGCCGGCAGAGGCGGCAGGGGCAG
AAAGTGGTTCAGCCCCTTCGGCGCCAACCTGTACCTGAGCATGTTCTGGAGACTGGAACAGGGCCCAGCC
GCCGCTATTGGCCTGAGCCTGGTCATCGGCATCGTGATGGCCGAGGTGCTGCGGAAGCTGGGCGCCGACA
AAGTGCGCGTGAAGTGGCCCAACGACCTGTATCTGCAGGACCGGAAGCTGGCCGGCATCCTGGTGGAACT
GACCGGCAAAACAGGCGACGCCGCCCAGATCGTGATCGGCGCTGGCATCAACATGGCCATGCGGCGGGTG
GAAGAGAGCGTGGTCAACCAGGGCTGGATCACCCTGCAGGAAGCCGGCATCAACCTGGACCGGAACACCC
TGGCCGCCATGCTGATCAGAGAGCTGAGAGCCGCCCTGGAACTGTTCGAGCAGGAAGGCCTGGCCCCCTA
CCTGAGCAGATGGGAGAAGCTGGACAACTTCATCAACCGGCCCGTGAAACTGATCATCGGCGACAAAGAG
ATCTTCGGCATCAGCCGGGGCATCGACAAGCAGGGGGCCCTGCTCCTGGAACAGGACGGCATCATCAAGC
CCTGGATGGGCGGCGAGATCAGCCTGCGGAGCGCCGAGAAGTGATGACTCGAGTCTAGAGGGCCCGTTTA
AACCCGCTGATCAGCCTCGACTGTGCCTTCTAGTTGCCAGCCATCTGTTGTTTGCCCCTCCCCCGTGCCT
TCCTTGACCCTGGAAGGTGCCACTCCCACTGTCCTTTCCTAATAAAATGAGGAAATTGCATCGCATTGTC
TGAGTAGGTGTCATTCTATTCTGGGGGGTGGGGTGGGGCAGGACAGCAAGGGGGAGGATTGGGAAGACAA
TAGCAGGCATGCTGGGGATGCGGTGGGCTCTATGGCTTCTGAGGCGGAAAGAACCAGCTGGGGCTCTAGG
GGGTATCCCC
[124 nt withheld, positions 5331-5454]
C
[91 nt withheld, positions 5456-5546]
AGGGTGATGGTTCACGTACCTAGAAGTTCCTATTCCGAAGTTCCTATTCTCTAGAAAGTATAGGAACTTC
CTTGGCCAAAAAGCCTGAACTCACCGCGACGTCTGTCGAGAAGTTTCTGATCGAAAAGTTCGACAGCGTC
TCCGACCTGATGCAGCTCTCGGAGGGCGAAGAATCTCGTGCTTTCAGCTTCGATGTAGGAGGGCGTGGAT
ATGTCCTGCGGGTAAATAGCTGCGCCGATGGTTTCTACAAAGATCGTTATGTTTATCGGCACTTTGCATC
GGCCGCGCTCCCGATTCCGGAAGTGCTTGACATTGGGGAATTCAGCGAGAGCCTGACCTATTGCATCTCC
CGCCGTGCACAGGGTGTCACGTTGCAAGACCTGCCTGAAACCGAACTGCCCGCTGTTCTGCAGCCGGTCG
CGGAGGCCATGGATGCGATCGCTGCGGCCGATCTTAGCCAGACGAGCGGGTTCGGCCCATTCGGACCGCA
AGGAATCGGTCAATACACTACATGGCGTGATTTCATATGCGCGATTGCTGATCCCCATGTGTATCACTGG
CAAACTGTGATGGACGACACCGTCAGTGCGTCCGTCGCGCAGGCTCTCGATGAGCTGATGCTTTGGGCCG
AGGACTGCCCCGAAGTCCGGCACCTCGTGCACGCGGATTTCGGCTCCAACAATGTCCTGACGGACAATGG
CCGCATAACAGCGGTCATTGACTGGAGCGAGGCGATGTTCGGGGATTCCCAATACGAGGTCGCCAACATC
TTCTTCTGGAGGCCGTGGTTGGCTTGTATGGAGCAGCAGACGCGCTACTTCGAGCGGAGGCATCCGGAGC
TTGCAGGATCGCCGCGGCTCCGGGCGTATATGCTCCGCATTGGTCTTGACCAACTCTATCAGAGCTTGGT
TGACGGCAATTTCGATGATGCAGCTTGGGCGCAGGGTCGATGCGACGCAATCGTCCGATCCGGAGCCGGG
ACTGTCGGGCGTACACAAATCGCCCGCAGAAGCGCGGCCGTCTGGACCGATGGCTGTGTAGAAGTACTCG
CCGATAGTGGAAACCGACGCCCCAGCACTCGTCCGAGGGCAAAGGAATAGCACGTACTACGAGATTTCGA
TTCCACCGCCGCCTTCTATGAAAGGTTGGGCTTCGGAATCGTTTTCCGGGACGCCGGCTGGATGATCCTC
CAGCGCGGGGATCTCATGCTGGAGTTCTTCGCCCACCCCAACTTGTTTATTGCAGCTTATAATGGTTACA
AATAAAGCAATAGCATCACAAATTTCACAAATAAAGCATTTTTTTCACTGCATTCTAGTTGTGGTTTGTC
CAAACTCATCAATGTATCTTATCATGTCTGTATACCGTCGACCTCTAGCTAGAGCTTGGCGTAATCATGG
TCATAGCTGTTTCCTGTGTGAAATTGTTATCCGCTCACAATTCCACACAACATACGAGCCGGAAGCATAA
AGTGTAAAGCCTGGGGTGCCTAATGAGTGAGCTAACTCACATTAATTGCGTTGCGCTCACTGCCCGCTTT
CCAGTCGGGAAACCTGTCGTGCCAGCTGCATTAATGAATCGGCCAACGCGCGGGGAGAGGCGGTTTGCGT
ATTGGGCGCTCTTCCGCTTCCTCGCTCACTGA
Features (pLannotate 1.2.2; 23 found; start..end, strand, type, name):
    160..748     -  rep_origin     ori: high-copy-number ColE1/pMB1/pBR322/pUC origin of replication
    919..1779    -  CDS            AmpR: β-lactamase; bla; confers resistance to ampicillin, carbenicillin, and related antibiotics
   1780..1884    -  promoter       AmpR promoter: bla
   1943..1995    -  misc_feature   bom (fragment): basis of mobility region from pBR322
   2150..2529    +  enhancer       CMV enhancer: human cytomegalovirus immediate early enhancer
   2530..2733    +  promoter       CMV promoter: human cytomegalovirus (CMV) immediate early promoter
   2735..2754    +  promoter       PLtetO-1 promoter (fragment): modified phage lambda PL promoter with tet operator sites (Lutz and Bujard, 1997)
   2756..2775    +  promoter       PLtetO-1 promoter (fragment): modified phage lambda PL promoter with tet operator sites (Lutz and Bujard, 1997)
   2783..2816    +  promoter       TRE3GV promoter (fragment): 3rd-generation Tet-responsive promoter that can be activated by binding of Tet-On® 3G, optimized for retroviral and lentiviral vectors
   2952..2969    +  protein_bind   attB1 (fragment): mutant version of attB; core recombination site for the Gateway® BP reaction BP Clonase™
   2978..3895    +  CDS            R1A_SARS2 (fragment): Experimental evidence at protein level: Swiss-Prot protein existence level 1. [Non-structural protein 10]: Plays a pivotal role in viral transcription by stimulating both nsp14 3'-5' exoribonuclease and nsp16 2'-O-methyltransferase activities. Therefore plays an essential role in viral mRNAs cap methylation. From Severe acute respiratory syndrome coronavirus 2 (2019-nCoV) (SARS-CoV-2).
   4052..5011    +  CDS            birA: BIRA_ECOLI - Also known as bioR, dhbB. Experimental evidence at protein level: Swiss-Prot protein existence level 1. Acts both as a biotin--[acetyl-CoA-carboxylase] ligase and a biotin-operon repressor. In the presence of ATP, BirA activates biotin to form the BirA-biotinyl-5'-adenylate (BirA-bio-5'-AMP or holoBirA) complex. HoloBirA can either transfer the biotinyl moiety to the biotin carboxyl carrier protein (BCCP) subunit of acetyl-CoA carboxylase, or bind to the biotin operator site and inhibit transcription of the operon. From Escherichia coli (strain K12).
   5061..5285    +  polyA_signal   bGH poly(A) signal: bovine growth hormone polyadenylation signal
   5289..5310    +  promoter       SV40 promoter (fragment): SV40 enhancer and early promoter
   5331..5564    +  rep_origin     f1 ori (fragment) (sequence partly withheld): f1 bacteriophage origin of replication; arrow indicates direction of (+) strand synthesis
   5569..5616    +  protein_bind   FRT: FLP-mediated recombination occurs in the 8-bp core sequence TCTAGAAA (Turan and Bode, 2011). FLP recombinase from the Saccharomyces cerevisiae 2μ plasmid
   5624..6646    +  CDS            HygR: aminoglycoside phosphotransferase from E. coli; aph(4)-Ia; confers resistance to hygromycin
   6656..6781    +  CDS            ble (fragment): BLE_KLEPN - Experimental evidence at protein level: Swiss-Prot protein existence level 1. Binding protein with a strong affinity to the bleomycin family of antibiotics. Binds to CL990; an antimitotic-antibiotic compound. From Klebsiella pneumoniae.
   6776..6897    +  polyA_signal   SV40 poly(A) signal: SV40 polyadenylation signal
   6970..6986    -  protein_bind   lac operator: The lac repressor binds to the lac operator to inhibit transcription in E. coli. This inhibition can be relieved by adding lactose or isopropyl-β-D-thiogalactopyranoside (IPTG). lac repressor encoded by lacI
   6994..7024    -  promoter       lac promoter: promoter for the E. coli lac operon
   7039..7060    -  protein_bind   CAP binding site: CAP binding activates transcription in the presence of cAMP. E. coli catabolite activator protein
   7073..7165    -  CDS            lacI (fragment): lac repressor; lacI; The lac repressor binds to the lac operator to inhibit transcription in E. coli. This inhibition can be relieved by adding lactose or isopropyl-β-D-thiogalactopyranoside (IPTG).
