[The description below was written by a language model from this plasmid's Addgene catalogue record and pLannotate feature annotations shown in this document.]
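Description:
MAC-C Sars-CoV-2 NSP6_S107-109del is a mammalian expression plasmid in which a deletion variant of the SARS-CoV-2 non-structural protein 6 (NSP6, part of the ORF1ab polyprotein) has been placed in the MAC-tag-C destination backbone. It is maintained in E. coli at high copy through a ColE1/pUC-type origin and selected with ampicillin via the β-lactamase gene. Hygromycin is the marker for mammalian cells. The feature table also picks up a partial f1 origin and remnants of lac regulatory sequence and a ble fragment, which appear to be backbone leftovers.

Expression is driven by the CMV enhancer and promoter, immediately followed by short matches to tet operator-containing promoters. This suggests a tetracycline-regulated CMV arrangement, although the catalogue fields do not state inducibility. A residual attB1 site upstream of the insert is consistent with Gateway recombination into the destination vector. The viral coding segment is annotated only as a fragment of the replicase polyprotein, and the automatic annotation's functional text concerns a different non-structural protein. The catalogue identifies the insert as NSP6 with the S107-109 deletion, and the depositor adds a brief note about a mutation at a "+1" position without further explanation. The insert is followed by the C-terminal MAC tag, of which the table annotates an E. coli BirA-derived biotin ligase coding region, and then by a bGH polyadenylation signal. A biotin ligase fusion of this kind allows proximity-dependent biotinylation of nearby proteins.

The hygromycin resistance gene sits directly after an FRT site with no complete promoter annotated upstream. This layout is typical of FLP-mediated integration into a genomic FRT landing site to make stable isogenic lines. The associated publication indicates use in mapping host protein interactions of SARS-CoV-2 variant proteins.
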