Addgene plasmid #194820: MAC-C Sars-CoV-2 NSP6_S107-109del
Purpose: Sars-CoV-2 NSP6_S107-109del in MAC-C destination vector
Depositing lab: Markku Varjosalo. Depositing organization: University of Helsinki, Institute of Biotechnology. Publication: The comprehensive SARS-CoV-2 ‘hijackome’ knowledge base— reveals significant changes in host cell protein expression and activation by multiple SARS-CoV-2 variants. Varjosalo M, Huuskonen S, Liu X, Redchuk T, Salokas K, Lundberg R, Maljanen S, Belik M, Reinholm A, Kolehmainen P, Tripathi G, Laine P, Belanov S, Auvinen P, Vartiainen M, Laine L, Österlund P, Julkkunen I, Kakkola L. 10 May 2024, Research Square 10.21203/rs.3.rs-4322477/v1.
Backbone
  Vector backbone: MAC-tag-C (#108077)
  Vector type: Mammalian Expression
  Selectable markers: Hygromycin
Growth in bacteria
  Bacterial resistance: Ampicillin, 100 μg/mL
  Growth temperature: 37°C
  Growth strain: DH5alpha
  Copy number: High Copy
Gene/Insert
  Gene/Insert name: NSP6_S107-109del (alt name: NSP6 S107-109del)
  Species: Sars-CoV-2
  Mutation: S107-109del
  Entrez Gene: ORF1ab (a.k.a. GU280_gp01)
  Tag / fusion protein: MAC-C (C terminal on backbone)
Terms and licenses: Academic/Nonprofit Terms; Industry Terms
Depositor comments: Mutation in +1 localization. Please visit https://doi.org/10.21203/rs.3.rs-4322477/v1 for preprint.
How to cite: MAC-C Sars-CoV-2 NSP6_S107-109del was a gift from Markku Varjosalo (Addgene plasmid # 194820 ; http://n2t.net/addgene:194820 ; RRID:Addgene_194820)
